Addgene plasmid #70744: pSrpR-BCD20-Cerulean-ssrA P65U23C89T19 v50-2a (587)
Purpose: for building 3-color reporter plasmid
Depositing lab: Richard Murray. Depositing organization: California Institute of Technology. Publication: Rapid cell-free forward engineering of novel genetic ring oscillators. Niederholtmeyer H, Sun ZZ, Hori Y, Yeung E, Verpoorte A, Murray RM, Maerkl SJ. Elife. 2015 Oct 2;4. doi: 10.7554/eLife.09771. PubMed 26430766.
Backbone
  Vector backbone: n/a
Growth in bacteria
  Bacterial resistance: Ampicillin, 100 μg/mL
  Growth temperature: 30°C
  Growth strain: DH5alpha
  Copy number: High Copy
Gene/Insert
  Gene/Insert name: Cerulean-ssrA
Terms and licenses: Academic/Nonprofit Terms; Industry Terms: Not Available to Industry
How to cite: pSrpR-BCD20-Cerulean-ssrA P65U23C89T19 v50-2a (587) was a gift from Richard Murray (Addgene plasmid # 70744 ; http://n2t.net/addgene:70744 ; RRID:Addgene_70744)
