[The description below was written by a language model from this plasmid's Addgene catalogue record and pLannotate feature annotations shown in this document.]
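Description:
pSrpR-BCD20-Cerulean-ssrA P65U23C89T19 v50-2a (587) is a small (3,345 bp) bacterial reporter plasmid made as a component for assembling a three-colour reporter plasmid, in the context of work on cell-free prototyping of synthetic genetic ring oscillators. The record lists no named backbone. The annotated sequence shows a high-copy ColE1/pUC-type origin of replication and a β-lactamase gene (AmpR) with its own bla promoter, consistent with the recorded ampicillin selection and high-copy propagation in E. coli DH5alpha.

The payload is a single expression unit encoding Cerulean, a cyan fluorescent protein derived from Aequorea victoria GFP. It is followed closely by a sequence annotated as a fragment of an ssrA degradation tag of the LVA type. This C-terminal peptide directs the protein to the ClpXP and ClpAP proteases, shortening reporter half-life so that fluorescence follows changes in promoter activity rather than accumulating, which is useful for reading out oscillating circuits. The plasmid name indicates a promoter responsive to the SrpR repressor and a bicistronic design translation initiation element (BCD20) upstream of Cerulean. Neither is annotated as such. The feature table detects only a short fragment resembling the J23119 constitutive promoter just upstream, which may be the core of an engineered repressible promoter, though the record does not confirm this.

The remaining annotations are short fragments matching tetA and the lambda phage O protein. These are partial hits and unlikely to be functional genes; they may be leftover vector or spacer sequence. No terminator is annotated, although the "T19" in the name may refer to one.
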