Features (pLannotate 1.2.2; 8 found; start..end, strand, type, name):
     26..52      +  promoter       J23119(SpeI) promoter (fragment): bacterial promoter (Registry of Standard Biological Parts BBa J23119) modified to end with an SpeI site
    174..890     +  CDS            Cerulean: Cerulean is a basic (constitutively fluorescent) cyan fluorescent protein published in 2004, derived from Aequorea victoria. It has low acid sensitivity.
    894..923     +  CDS            ssrA tag (LVA) (fragment): C-terminal peptide that mediates degradation in bacteria through the ClpXP and ClpAP proteases (McGinness et al., 2006) mutant LVA variant that confers accelerated degradation under some conditions (Andersen et al., 1998)
    989..1168    +  CDS            tetA (fragment): TCR3_ECOLX - Experimental evidence at protein level: Swiss-Prot protein existence level 1. Resistance to tetracycline by an active tetracycline efflux. This is an energy-dependent process that decreases the accumulation of the antibiotic in whole cells. This protein functions as a metal- tetracycline/H(+) antiporter. From Escherichia coli. This protein is used as a marker in many commonly used cloning vectors, such as pBR322 and pACYC184.
   1289..1877    -  rep_origin     ori: high-copy-number ColE1/pMB1/pBR322/pUC origin of replication
   2048..2908    -  CDS            AmpR: β-lactamase; bla; confers resistance to ampicillin, carbenicillin, and related antibiotics
   2909..3013    -  promoter       AmpR promoter: bla
   3115..12      +  CDS            O (fragment) (across the origin): VRPO_LAMBD - Protein inferred from homology: Swiss-Prot protein existence level 3. Necessary for the bidirectional replication of DNA. It interacts with the ori (origin of replication) region of the genome during the initiation of replication. From Escherichia phage lambda (Bacteriophage lambda).
>Addgene plasmid #70744 | pSrpR-BCD20-Cerulean-ssrA P65U23C89T19 v50-2a (587) | depositor full sequence | sequence record 126641 | pSrpR-BCD20-Cerulean-ssrA P65U23C89T19 v50-2a (587) sequence 3345 bps
GCATTGCTGTTCGATTCGTTACCAATTGACAGCTAGCTCAGTCCTAGGTATATACATACATGCTTGTTTG
TTTGTAAACTACTAGAGAAGCGGGCCCAAGTTCACTTAAAAAGGAGATCAACAATGAAAGCAATTTTCGT
ACTGAAACATCTTAATCATGCTGAGGAAAGTTTCTAATGAGTAAAGGAGAAGAACTTTTCACTGGAGTTG
TCCCAATTCTTGTTGAATTAGATGGTGATGTTAATGGGCACAAATTTTCTGTCAGTGGAGAGGGTGAAGG
TGATGCAACATACGGAAAACTTACCCTTAAATTTATTTGCACTACTGGAAAACTACCTGTTCCATGGCCA
ACACTTGTCACTACTTTGACTTGGGGTGTTCAATGCTTTGCTAGATACCCAGATCATATGAAACAGCATG
ACTTTTTCAAGAGTGCCATGCCCGAAGGTTATGTACAGGAAAGAACTATATTTTTCAAAGATGACGGGAA
CTACAAGACACGTGCTGAAGTCAAGTTTGAAGGTGATACCCTTGTTAATAGAATCGAGTTAAAAGGTATT
GATTTTAAAGAAGATGGAAACATTCTTGGACACAAATTGGAATACAACGCTATTTCAGATAATGTATACA
TCACTGCAGACAAACAAAAGAATGGAATCAAAGCTAATTTCAAAATTAGACACAACATTGAAGATGGAAG
CGTTCAACTAGCAGACCATTATCAACAAAATACTCCAATTGGCGATGGCCCTGTCCTTTTACCAGACAAC
CATTACCTGTCCACACAATCTGCCCTTTCGAAAGATCCCAACGAAAAGAGAGATCACATGGTCCTTCTTG
AGTTTGTAACAGCTGCTGGGATTACACTAGGCATGGATGAACTATACAAAGCAGCAAACGACGAAAACTA
CGCTTTAGCAGCTTAATGAACTCTCGGTACCAAATTCCAGAAAAGAGACGCTTTCGAGCGTCTTTTTTCG
TTTTGGTCCCCTTGAGAGTCGATGTTTGTCTTCGCTCCTTCCGGTGGGCGCGGGGCATGACTATCGTCGC
CGCACTTATGACTGTGTTCTTTATCATGCAACTCGTAGGACAGGTGCCGGCAGCGCTCTTCCGCTTCCTC
GCTCACTGACTCGCTGCGCTCGGTCGTTCGGCTGCGGCGAGCGGTATCAGCTCACTCAAAGGCGGTAATA
CGGTTATCCACAGAATCAGGGGATAACGCAGGAAAGAACATGTGAGCAAAAGGCCAGCAAAAGGCCAGGA
ACCGTAAAAAGGCCGCGTTGCTGGCGTTTTTCCATAGGCTCCGCCCCCCTGACGAGCATCACAAAAATCG
ACGCTCAAGTCAGAGGTGGCGAAACCCGACAGGACTATAAAGATACCAGGCGTTTCCCCCTGGAAGCTCC
CTCGTGCGCTCTCCTGTTCCGACCCTGCCGCTTACCGGATACCTGTCCGCCTTTCTCCCTTCGGGAAGCG
TGGCGCTTTCTCATAGCTCACGCTGTAGGTATCTCAGTTCGGTGTAGGTCGTTCGCTCCAAGCTGGGCTG
TGTGCACGAACCCCCCGTTCAGCCCGACCGCTGCGCCTTATCCGGTAACTATCGTCTTGAGTCCAACCCG
GTAAGACACGACTTATCGCCACTGGCAGCAGCCACTGGTAACAGGATTAGCAGAGCGAGGTATGTAGGCG
GTGCTACAGAGTTCTTGAAGTGGTGGCCTAACTACGGCTACACTAGAAGAACAGTATTTGGTATCTGCGC
TCTGCTGAAGCCAGTTACCTTCGGAAAAAGAGTTGGTAGCTCTTGATCCGGCAAACAAACCACCGCTGGT
AGCGGTGGTTTTTTTGTTTGCAAGCAGCAGATTACGCGCAGAAAAAAAGGATCTCAAGAAGATCCTTTGA
TCTTTTCTACGGGGTCTGACGCTCAGTGGAACGAAAACTCACGTTAAGGGATTTTGGTCATGAGATTATC
AAAAAGGATCTTCACCTAGATCCTTTTAAATTAAAAATGAAGTTTTAAATCAATCTAAAGTATATATGAG
TAAACTTGGTCTGACAGTTACCAATGCTTAATCAGTGAGGCACCTATCTCAGCGATCTGTCTATTTCGTT
CATCCATAGTTGCCTGACTCCCCGTCGTGTAGATAACTACGATACGGGAGGGCTTACCATCTGGCCCCAG
TGCTGCAATGATACCGCGTGACCCACGCTCACCGGCTCCAGATTTATCAGCAATAAACCAGCCAGCCGGA
AGGGCCGAGCGCAGAAGTGGTCCTGCAACTTTATCCGCCTCCATCCAGTCTATTAATTGTTGCCGGGAAG
CTAGAGTAAGTAGTTCGCCAGTTAATAGTTTGCGCAACGTTGTTGCCATTGCTACAGGCATCGTGGTGTC
ACGCTCGTCGTTTGGTATGGCTTCATTCAGCTCCGGTTCCCAACGATCAAGGCGAGTTGCATGATCCCCC
ATGTTGTGCAAAAAAGCGGTTAGCTCCTTCGGTCCTCCGATCGTTGTCAGAAGTAAGTTGGCCGCAGTGT
TATCACTCATGGTTATGGCAGCACTGCATAATTCTCTTACTGTCATGCCATCCGTAAGATGCTTTTCTGT
GACTGGTGAGTACTCAACCAAGTCATTCTGAGAATAGTGTATGCGGCGACCGAGTTGCTCTTGCCCGGCG
TCAACACGGGATAATACCGCGCCACATAGCAGAACTTTAAAAGTGCTCATCATTGGAAAACGTTCTTCGG
GGCGAAAACTCTCAAGGATCTTACCGCTGTTGAGATCCAGTTCGATGTAACCCACTCGTGCACCCAACTG
ATCTTCAGCATCTTTTACTTTCACCAGCGTTTCTGGGTGAGCAAAAACAGGAAGGCAAAATGCCGCAAAA
AAGGGAATAAGGGCGACACGGAAATGTTGAATACTCATACTCTTCCTTTTTCAATATTATTGAAGCATTT
ATCAGGGTTATTGTCTCATGAGCGGATACATATTTGAATGTATTTAGAAAAATAAACAAATAGGGGTTCC
GCGCACATTTCCCCGAAAAGTGCCACCTGACGTCTAAGAAACCATTATTATCATGACATTAACCTATAAA
AATAGGCGTATCACGAGGCCCTTTCGTGTTCAAGAATTCTGGCGAATCCTCTGACCAGCCAGAAAACGAC
CTTTCTGTGGTGAAACCGGATGCTGCAATTCAGAGCGCCAGCAAGTGGGGGACAGCAGATGACCTGACCG
CCGCAGAGTGGATGTTTGACATGGTGATGACTATCGCACCATCAGCCAGAAAACCGAATTTTGCTGGGTG
GGCTAACGATATCCGCCTGATGCGTGAACGTGACGGACGTAACGAAGACAAGGCA
