>Addgene plasmid #70744 | pSrpR-BCD20-Cerulean-ssrA P65U23C89T19 v50-2a (587) | addgene partial sequence | sequence record 138314 | L4440 5'-AGCGAGTCAGTGAGCGAG-3'
TAAAGAACACAGTCATAAGTGCGGCGACGATAGTCATGCCCCGCGCCCACCGGAAGGAGCGAAGACAAAC
ATCGACTCTCAAGGGGACCAAAACGAAAAAAGACGCTCGAAAGCGTCTCTTTTCTGGAATTTGGTACCGA
GAGTTCATTAAGCTGCTAAAGCGTAGTTTTCGTCGTTTGCTGCTTTGTATAGTTCATCCATGCCTAGTGT
AATCCCAGCAGCTGTTACAAACTCAAGAAGGACCATGTGATCTCTCTTTTCGTTGGGATCTTTCGAAAGG
GCAGATTGTGTGGACAGGTAATGGTTGTCTGGTAAAAGGACAGGGCCATCGCCAATTGGAGTATTTTGTT
GATAATGGTCTGCTAGTTGAACGCTTCCATCTTCAATGTTGTGTCTAATTTTGAAATTAGCTTTGATTCC
ATTCTTTTGTTTGTCTGCAGTGATGTATACATTATCTGAAATAGCGTTGTATTCCAATTTGTGTCCAAGA
ATGTTTCCATCTTCTTTAAAATCAATACCTTTTAACTCGATTCTATTAACAAGGGTATCACCTTCAAACT
TGACTTCAGCACGTGTCTTGTAGTTCCCGTCATCTTTGAAAAATATAGTTCTTTCCTGTACATAACCTTC
GGGCATGGCACTCTTGAAAAAGTCATGCTGTTTCATATGATCTGGGTATCTAGCAAAGCATTGAACACCC
CAAGTCAAAGTAGTGACAAGTGTTGGCCATGGAACAGGTAGTTTTCCAGTAGTGCAAA
