>Addgene plasmid #70744 | pSrpR-BCD20-Cerulean-ssrA P65U23C89T19 v50-2a (587) | addgene partial sequence | sequence record 138315 | pBRforEco 5'-AATAGGCGTATCACGAGGC-3'
GACCTTTCTGTGGTGAAACCGGATGCTGCAATTCAGAGCGCCAGCAAGTGGGGGACAGCAGATGACCTGA
CCGCCGCAGAGTGGATGTTTGACATGGTGATGACTATCGCACCATCAGCCAGAAAACCGAATTTTGCTGG
GTGGGCTAACGATATCCGCCTGATGCGTGAACGTGACGGACGTAACGAAGACAAGGCAGCATTGCTGTTC
GATTCGTTACCAATTGACAGCTAGCTCAGTCCTAGGTATATACATACATGCTTGTTTGTTTGTAAACTAC
TAGAGAAGCGGGCCCAAGTTCACTTAAAAAGGAGATCAACAATGAAAGCAATTTTCGTACTGAAACATCT
TAATCATGCTGAGGAAAGTTTCTAATGAGTAAAGGAGAAGAACTTTTCACTGGAGTTGTCCCAATTCTTG
TTGAATTAGATGGTGATGTTAATGGGCACAAATTTTCTGTCAGTGGAGAGGGTGAAGGTGATGCAACATA
CGGAAAACTTACCCTTAAATTTATTTGCACTACTGGAAAACTACCTGTTCCATGGCCAACACTTGTCACT
ACTTTGACTTGGGGTGTTCAATGCTTTGCTAGATACCCAGATCATATGAAACAGCATGACTTTTTCAAGA
GTGCCATGCCCGAAGGTTATGTACAGGAAAGAACTATATTTTT
